Addgene plasmid #172642: pMSCV-FLAG-2xSTREP-CCND1(T286A)-Puro
Purpose: Retroviral vector for the constitutive expression of FLAG-2xSTREP-tagged cyclin D1(T286A) and a puromycin resistance marker in mammalian cells
Depositing lab: Michele Pagano. Depositing organization: NYU Grossman School of Medicine. Publication: CRL4(AMBRA1) is a master regulator of D-type cyclins. Simoneschi D, Rona G, Zhou N, Jeong YT, Jiang S, Milletti G, Arbini AA, O'Sullivan A, Wang AA, Nithikasem S, Keegan S, Siu Y, Cianfanelli V, Maiani E, Nazio F, Cecconi F, Boccalatte F, Fenyo D, Jones DR, Busino L, Pagano M. Nature. 2021 Apr;592(7856):789-793. doi: 10.1038/s41586-021-03445-y. Epub 2021 Apr 14. PubMed 33854235.
Backbone
  Vector backbone: pMSCV-Puro
  Backbone manufacturer: Takara Bio
  Vector type: Mammalian Expression, Retroviral
  Selectable markers: Puromycin
Growth in bacteria
  Bacterial resistance: Ampicillin, 100 μg/mL
  Growth temperature: 37°C
  Growth strain: NEB Stable
  Copy number: High Copy
Gene/Insert
  Gene/Insert name: CCND1 (alt names: cyclin D1; BCL1)
  Species: H. sapiens (human)
  Mutation: Thr286Ala
  Entrez Gene: CCND1 (a.k.a. BCL1, D11S287E, PRAD1, U21B31)
  Tag / fusion protein: FLAG-2xSTREP (N terminal on insert)
  Cloning method: Restriction Enzyme; 5′ cloning site Unknown (unknown if destroyed); 3′ cloning site Unknown (unknown if destroyed)
  Sequencing primers: 5′ CCCTTGAACCTCCTCGTTCGACC; 3′ GAGACGTGCTACTTCCATTTGTC
Terms and licenses: Academic/Nonprofit Terms; Industry Terms: Not Available to Industry
How to cite: pMSCV-FLAG-2xSTREP-CCND1(T286A)-Puro was a gift from Michele Pagano (Addgene plasmid # 172642 ; http://n2t.net/addgene:172642 ; RRID:Addgene_172642)
