[The description below was written by a language model from this plasmid's Addgene catalogue record and pLannotate feature annotations shown in this document.]
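Description:
pMSCV-FLAG-2xSTREP-CCND1(T286A)-Puro is a gammaretroviral mammalian expression vector of about 7.3 kb, built on the pMSCV-Puro backbone for constitutive expression of a tagged human cyclin D1 mutant. In bacteria it is maintained through a high-copy ColE1/pUC-type origin and selected with ampicillin via the β-lactamase gene. The remaining bacterial annotations (fragments of lacI, lacZα, rop, bom and TcR, plus a lac promoter/operator) are non-functional remnants of earlier cloning vectors.

The retroviral cassette is flanked by murine embryonic stem cell virus 5′ and 3′ LTRs. Downstream of the 5′ LTR lie the MESV Ψ packaging signal and a truncated, start-codon-less gag segment. Together these allow the transcribed genome to be encapsidated when gag, pol and env are provided in trans by a packaging cell line. The 5′ LTR also acts as the promoter for the insert, human CCND1 carrying a Thr286Ala substitution and an N-terminal FLAG-2xSTREP tag. The automated annotation picked up only a Strep-Tag II fragment just upstream of the CCND1 coding sequence, so the complete tag arrangement rests on the catalogue entry. A separate mouse PGK promoter drives puromycin N-acetyltransferase, so stably transduced cells can be selected with puromycin.

Thr286 is generally known as a phosphorylation site that promotes cyclin D1 turnover, so the alanine mutant is commonly used as a degradation-resistant form, although the record itself does not state this rationale. The dual FLAG and Strep tags suit detection and affinity purification of cyclin D1 complexes. The associated publication concerns regulation of D-type cyclins by the CRL4(AMBRA1) ubiquitin ligase.
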