Features (pLannotate 1.2.2; 20 found; start..end, strand, type, name):
    579..920     +  misc_feature   MESV Ψ: packaging signal of murine embryonic stem cell virus
    987..1403    +  CDS            gag (truncated): truncated Moloney murine leukemia virus (MMLV) gag gene lacking the start codon
   1524..1543    +  CDS            Strep-Tag II (fragment): peptide that binds Strep-Tactin®, an engineered form of streptavidin
   1563..2444    +  CDS            CCND1: CCND1_HUMAN - Also known as BCL1, PRAD1. Experimental evidence at protein level: Swiss-Prot protein existence level 1. Regulatory component of the cyclin D1-CDK4 (DC) complex that phosphorylates and inhibits members of the retinoblastoma (RB) protein family including RB1 and regulates the cell-cycle during G(1)/S transition. Phosphorylation of RB1 allows dissociation of the transcription factor E2F from the RB/E2F complex and the subsequent transcription of E2F target genes which are responsible for the progression through the G(1) phase. Hypophosphorylates RB1 in early G(1) phase. Cyclin D-CD
   2464..2963    +  promoter       PGK promoter: mouse phosphoglycerate kinase 1 promoter
   2984..3583    +  CDS            PuroR: puromycin N-acetyltransferase; pac from Streptomyces alboniger; confers resistance to puromycin
   3683..4197    +  LTR            3' LTR: 3' long terminal repeat from murine embryonic stem cell virus
   4359..4375    -  protein_bind   lac operator: The lac repressor binds to the lac operator to inhibit transcription in E. coli. This inhibition can be relieved by adding lactose or isopropyl-β-D-thiogalactopyranoside (IPTG). lac repressor encoded by lacI
   4383..4413    -  promoter       lac promoter: promoter for the E. coli lac operon
   4428..4449    -  protein_bind   CAP binding site: CAP binding activates transcription in the presence of cAMP. E. coli catabolite activator protein
   4462..4554    -  CDS            lacI (fragment): lac repressor; lacI; The lac repressor binds to the lac operator to inhibit transcription in E. coli. This inhibition can be relieved by adding lactose or isopropyl-β-D-thiogalactopyranoside (IPTG).
   4737..5325    -  rep_origin     ori: high-copy-number ColE1/pMB1/pBR322/pUC origin of replication
   5496..6356    -  CDS            AmpR: β-lactamase; bla; confers resistance to ampicillin, carbenicillin, and related antibiotics
   6357..6461    -  promoter       AmpR promoter: bla
   6556..6591    +  CDS            rop (fragment): Rop protein, which maintains plasmids at low copy number; rop
   6693..6792    +  misc_feature   bom (fragment): basis of mobility region from pBR322
   6798..6947    -  CDS            lacZα (fragment): LacZα fragment of β-galactosidase; lacZ fragment
   6947..7148    -  CDS            TcR (fragment): tetracycline efflux protein; tet; confers resistance to tetracycline
   7149..7247    +  CDS            env (fragment): murine leukemia virus gPr80 envelope polyprotein precursor; env; proteolytically cleaved into gp70SU and p15TM subunits
   7289..515     +  LTR            5' LTR (across the origin): 5' long terminal repeat from murine embryonic stem cell virus
>Addgene plasmid #172642 | pMSCV-FLAG-2xSTREP-CCND1(T286A)-Puro | addgene full sequence | sequence record 340204 | Addgene NGS Result
TGAAAGACCCCACCTGTAGGTTTGGCAAGCTAGCTTAAGTAACGCCATTTTGCAAGGCATGGAAAATACA
TAACTGAGAATAGAGAAGTTCAGATCAAGGTTAGGAACAGAGAGACAGCAGAATATGGGCCAAACAGGAT
ATCTGTGGTAAGCAGTTCCTGCCCCGGCTCAGGGCCAAGAACAGATGGTCCCCAGATGCGGTCCCGCCCT
CAGCAGTTTCTAGAGAACCATCAGATGTTTCCAGGGTGCCCCAAGGACCTGAAATGACCCTGTGCCTTAT
TTGAACTAACCAATCAGTTCGCTTCTCGCTTCTGTTCGCGCGCTTCTGCTCCCCGAGCTCAATAAAAGAG
CCCACAACCCCTCACTCGGCGCGCCAGTCCTCCGATAGACTGCGTCGCCCGGGTACCCGTATTCCCAATA
AAGCCTCTTGCTGTTTGCATCCGAATCGTGGACTCGCTGATCCTTGGGAGGGTCTCCTCAGATTGATTGA
CTGCCCACCTCGGGGGTCTTTCATTTGGAGGTTCCACCGAGATTTGGAGACCCCTGCCCAGGGACCACCG
ACCCCCCCGCCGGGAGGTAAGCTGGCCAGCGGTCGTTTCGTGTCTGTCTCTGTCTTTGTGCGTGTTTGTG
CCGGCATCTAATGTTTGCGCCTGCGTCTGTACTAGTTAGCTAACTAGCTCTGTATCTGGCGGACCCGTGG
TGGAACTGACGAGTTCTGAACACCCGGCCGCAACCCTGGGAGACGTCCCAGGGACTTTGGGGGCCGTTTT
TGTGGCCCGACCTGAGGAAGGGAGTCGATGTGGAATCCGACCCCGTCAGGATATGTGGTTCTGGTAGGAG
ACGAGAACCTAAAACAGTTCCCGCCTCCGTCTGAATTTTTGCTTTCGGTTTGGAACCGAAGCCGCGCGTC
TTGTCTGCTGCAGCGCTGCAGCATCGTTCTGTGTTGTCTCTGTCTGACTGTGTTTCTGTATTTGTCTGAA
AATTAGGGCCAGACTGTTACCACTCCCTTAAGTTTGACCTTAGGTCACTGGAAAGATGTCGAGCGGATCG
CTCACAACCAGTCGGTAGATGTCAAGAAGAGACGTTGGGTTACCTTCTGCTCTGCAGAATGGCCAACCTT
TAACGTCGGATGGCCGCGAGACGGCACCTTTAACCGAGACCTCATCACCCAGGTTAAGATCAAGGTCTTT
TCACCTGGCCCGCATGGACACCCAGACCAGGTCCCCTACATCGTGACCTGGGAAGCCTTGGCTTTTGACC
CCCCTCCCTGGGTCAAGCCCTTTGTACACCCTAAGCCTCCGCCTCCTCTTCCTCCATCCGCCCCGTCTCT
CCCCCTTGAACCTCCTCGTTCGACCCCGCCTCGATCCTCCCTTTATCCAGCCCTCACTCCTTCTCTAGGC
GCCGGAATTAGATCCGCCACCATGGATTATAAAGATGATGATGATAAAGGGTCGGCCGCCAGCTGGAGCC
ACCCTCAGTTCGAGAAGGGAGGAGGAAGCGGCGGAGGCAGCGGAGGAGGAAGCTGGAGCCACCCGCAGTT
CGAGAAAGGAAGATCCAGCAGCGAACACCAGCTCCTGTGCTGCGAAGTGGAAACCATCCGCCGCGCGTAC
CCCGATGCCAACCTCCTCAACGACCGGGTGCTGCGGGCCATGCTGAAGGCGGAGGAGACCTGCGCGCCCT
CGGTGTCCTACTTCAAATGTGTGCAGAAGGAGGTCCTGCCGTCCATGCGGAAGATCGTCGCCACCTGGAT
GCTGGAGGTCTGCGAGGAACAGAAGTGCGAGGAGGAGGTCTTCCCGCTGGCCATGAACTACCTGGACCGC
TTCCTGTCGCTGGAGCCCGTGAAAAAGAGCCGCCTGCAGCTGCTGGGGGCCACTTGCATGTTCGTGGCCT
CTAAGATGAAGGAGACCATCCCCCTGACGGCCGAGAAGCTGTGCATCTACACCGACAACTCCATCCGGCC
CGAGGAGCTGCTGCAAATGGAGCTGCTCCTGGTGAACAAGCTCAAGTGGAACCTGGCCGCAATGACCCCG
CACGATTTCATTGAACACTTCCTCTCCAAAATGCCAGAGGCGGAGGAGAACAAACAGATCATCCGCAAAC
ACGCGCAGACCTTCGTTGCCCTCTGTGCCACAGATGTGAAGTTCATTTCCAATCCGCCCTCCATGGTGGC
AGCGGGGAGCGTGGTGGCCGCAGTGCAAGGCCTGAACCTGAGGAGCCCCAACAACTTCCTGTCCTACTAC
CGCCTCACACGCTTCCTCTCCAGAGTGATCAAGTGTGACCCAGACTGCCTCCGGGCCTGCCAGGAGCAGA
TCGAAGCCCTGCTGGAGTCAAGCCTGCGCCAGGCCCAGCAGAACATGGACCCCAAGGCCGCCGAGGAGGA
GGAAGAGGAGGAGGAGGAGGTGGACCTGGCTTGCGCACCCACCGACGTGCGGGACGTGGACATCTGACTC
GAGGAATTCTACCGGGTAGGGGAGGCGCTTTTCCCAAGGCAGTCTGGAGCATGCGCTTTAGCAGCCCCGC
TGGGCACTTGGCGCTACACAAGTGGCCTCTGGCCTCGCACACATTCCACATCCACCGGTAGGCGCCAACC
GGCTCCGTTCTTTGGTGGCCCCTTCGCGCCACCTTCTACTCCTCCCCTAGTCAGGAAGTTCCCCCCCGCC
CCGCAGCTCGCGTCGTGCAGGACGTGACAAATGGAAGTAGCACGTCTCACTAGTCTCGTGCAGATGGACA
GCACCGCTGAGCAATGGAAGCGGGTAGGCCTTTGGGGCAGCGGCCAATAGCAGCTTTGCTCCTTCGCTTT
CTGGGCTCAGAGGCTGGGAAGGGGTGGGTCCGGGGGCGGGCTCAGGGGCGGGCTCAGGGGCGGGGCGGGC
GCCCGAAGGTCCTCCGGAGGCCCGGCATTCTGCACGCTTCAAAAGCGCACGTCTGCCGCGCTGTTCTCCT
CTTCCTCATCTCCGGGCCTTTCGACCTGCAGCCCAAGCTTACCATGACCGAGTACAAGCCCACGGTGCGC
CTCGCCACCCGCGACGACGTCCCCAGGGCCGTACGCACCCTCGCCGCCGCGTTCGCCGACTACCCCGCCA
CGCGCCACACCGTCGATCCGGACCGCCACATCGAGCGGGTCACCGAGCTGCAAGAACTCTTCCTCACGCG
CGTCGGGCTCGACATCGGCAAGGTGTGGGTCGCGGACGACGGCGCCGCGGTGGCGGTCTGGACCACGCCG
GAGAGCGTCGAAGCGGGGGCGGTGTTCGCCGAGATCGGCCCGCGCATGGCCGAGTTGAGCGGTTCCCGGC
TGGCCGCGCAGCAACAGATGGAAGGCCTCCTGGCGCCGCACCGGCCCAAGGAGCCCGCGTGGTTCCTGGC
CACCGTCGGCGTCTCGCCCGACCACCAGGGCAAGGGTCTGGGCAGCGCCGTCGTGCTCCCCGGAGTGGAG
GCGGCCGAGCGCGCCGGGGTGCCCGCCTTCCTGGAGACCTCCGCGCCCCGCAACCTCCCCTTCTACGAGC
GGCTCGGCTTCACCGTCACCGCCGACGTCGAGGTGCCCGAAGGACCGCGCACCTGGTGCATGACCCGCAA
GCCCGGTGCCTGACGCCCGCCCCACGACCCGCAGCGCCCGACCGAAAGGAGCGCACGACCCCATGCATCG
ATAAAATAAAAGATTTTATTTAGTCTCCAGAAAAAGGGGGGAATGAAAGACCCCACCTGTAGGTTTGGCA
AGCTAGCTTAAGTAACGCCATTTTGCAAGGCATGGAAAATACATAACTGAGAATAGAGAAGTTCAGATCA
AGGTTAGGAACAGAGAGACAGCAGAATATGGGCCAAACAGGATATCTGTGGTAAGCAGTTCCTGCCCCGG
CTCAGGGCCAAGAACAGATGGTCCCCAGATGCGGTCCCGCCCTCAGCAGTTTCTAGAGAACCATCAGATG
TTTCCAGGGTGCCCCAAGGACCTGAAATGACCCTGTGCCTTATTTGAACTAACCAATCAGTTCGCTTCTC
GCTTCTGTTCGCGCGCTTCTGCTCCCCGAGCTCAATAAAAGAGCCCACAACCCCTCACTCGGCGCGCCAG
TCCTCCGATAGACTGCGTCGCCCGGGTACCCGTGTATCCAATAAACCCTCTTGCAGTTGCATCCGACTTG
TGGTCTCGCTGTTCCTTGGGAGGGTCTCCTCTGAGTGATTGACTACCCGTCAGCGGGGGTCTTTCATGGG
TAACAGTTTCTTGAAGTTGGAGAACAACATTCTGAGGGTAGGAGTCGAATATTAAGTAATCCTGACTCAA
TTAGCCACTGTTTTGAATCCACATACTCCAATACTCCTGAAATAGTTCATTATGGACAGCGCAGAAAGAG
CTGGGGAGAATTGTGAAATTGTTATCCGCTCACAATTCCACACAACATACGAGCCGGAAGCATAAAGTGT
AAAGCCTGGGGTGCCTAATGAGTGAGCTAACTCACATTAATTGCGTTGCGCTCACTGCCCGCTTTCCAGT
CGGGAAACCTGTCGTGCCAGCTGCATTAATGAATCGGCCAACGCGCGGGGAGAGGCGGTTTGCGTATTGG
GCGCTCTTCCGCTTCCTCGCTCACTGACTCGCTGCGCTCGGTCGTTCGGCTGCGGCGAGCGGTATCAGCT
CACTCAAAGGCGGTAATACGGTTATCCACAGAATCAGGGGATAACGCAGGAAAGAACATGTGAGCAAAAG
GCCAGCAAAAGGCCAGGAACCGTAAAAAGGCCGCGTTGCTGGCGTTTTTCCATAGGCTCCGCCCCCCTGA
CGAGCATCACAAAAATCGACGCTCAAGTCAGAGGTGGCGAAACCCGACAGGACTATAAAGATACCAGGCG
TTTCCCCCTGGAAGCTCCCTCGTGCGCTCTCCTGTTCCGACCCTGCCGCTTACCGGATACCTGTCCGCCT
TTCTCCCTTCGGGAAGCGTGGCGCTTTCTCATAGCTCACGCTGTAGGTATCTCAGTTCGGTGTAGGTCGT
TCGCTCCAAGCTGGGCTGTGTGCACGAACCCCCCGTTCAGCCCGACCGCTGCGCCTTATCCGGTAACTAT
CGTCTTGAGTCCAACCCGGTAAGACACGACTTATCGCCACTGGCAGCAGCCACTGGTAACAGGATTAGCA
GAGCGAGGTATGTAGGCGGTGCTACAGAGTTCTTGAAGTGGTGGCCTAACTACGGCTACACTAGAAGAAC
AGTATTTGGTATCTGCGCTCTGCTGAAGCCAGTTACCTTCGGAAAAAGAGTTGGTAGCTCTTGATCCGGC
AAACAAACCACCGCTGGTAGCGGTGGTTTTTTTGTTTGCAAGCAGCAGATTACGCGCAGAAAAAAAGGAT
CTCAAGAAGATCCTTTGATCTTTTCTACGGGGTCTGACGCTCAGTGGAACGAAAACTCACGTTAAGGGAT
TTTGGTCATGAGATTATCAAAAAGGATCTTCACCTAGATCCTTTTAAATTAAAAATGAAGTTTTAAATCA
ATCTAAAGTATATATGAGTAAACTTGGTCTGACAGTTACCAATGCTTAATCAGTGAGGCACCTATCTCAG
CGATCTGTCTATTTCGTTCATCCATAGTTGCCTGACTCCCCGTCGTGTAGATAACTACGATACGGGAGGG
CTTACCATCTGGCCCCAGTGCTGCAATGATACCGCGAGACCCACGCTCACCGGCTCCAGATTTATCAGCA
ATAAACCAGCCAGCCGGAAGGGCCGAGCGCAGAAGTGGTCCTGCAACTTTATCCGCCTCCATCCAGTCTA
TTAATTGTTGCCGGGAAGCTAGAGTAAGTAGTTCGCCAGTTAATAGTTTGCGCAACGTTGTTGCCATTGC
TACAGGCATCGTGGTGTCACGCTCGTCGTTTGGTATGGCTTCATTCAGCTCCGGTTCCCAACGATCAAGG
CGAGTTACATGATCCCCCATGTTGTGCAAAAAAGCGGTTAGCTCCTTCGGTCCTCCGATCGTTGTCAGAA
GTAAGTTGGCCGCAGTGTTATCACTCATGGTTATGGCAGCACTGCATAATTCTCTTACTGTCATGCCATC
CGTAAGATGCTTTTCTGTGACTGGTGAGTACTCAACCAAGTCATTCTGAGAATAGTGTATGCGGCGACCG
AGTTGCTCTTGCCCGGCGTCAATACGGGATAATACCGCGCCACATAGCAGAACTTTAAAAGTGCTCATCA
TTGGAAAACGTTCTTCGGGGCGAAAACTCTCAAGGATCTTACCGCTGTTGAGATCCAGTTCGATGTAACC
CACTCGTGCACCCAACTGATCTTCAGCATCTTTTACTTTCACCAGCGTTTCTGGGTGAGCAAAAACAGGA
AGGCAAAATGCCGCAAAAAAGGGAATAAGGGCGACACGGAAATGTTGAATACTCATACTCTTCCTTTTTC
AATATTATTGAAGCATTTATCAGGGTTATTGTCTCATGAGCGGATACATATTTGAATGTATTTAGAAAAA
TAAACAAATAGGGGTTCCGCGCACATTTCCCCGAAAAGTGCCACCTGACGTCTAAGAAACCATTATTATC
ATGACATTAACCTATAAAAATAGGCGTATCACGAGGCCCTTTCGTCTCGCGCGTTTCGGTGATGACGGTG
AAAACCTCTGACACATGCAGCTCCCGGAGACGGTCACAGCTTGTCTGTAAGCGGATGCCGGGAGCAGACA
AGCCCGTCAGGGCGCGTCAGCGGGTGTTGGCGGGTGTCGGGGCTGGCTTAACTATGCGGCATCAGAGCAG
ATTGTACTGAGAGTGCACCATATGCGGTGTGAAATACCGCACAGATGCGTAAGGAGAAAATACCGCATCA
GGCGCCATTCGCCATTCAGGCTGCGCAACTGTTGGGAAGGGCGATCGGTGCGGGCCTCTTCGCTATTACG
CCAGCTGGCGAAAGGGGGATGTGCTGCAAGGCGATTAAGTTGGGTAACGCCAGGGTTTTCCCAGTCACGA
CGTTGTAAAACGACGGCGCAAGGAATGGTGCATGCAAGGAGATGGCGCCCAACAGTCCCCCGGCCACGGG
GCCTGCCACCATACCCACGCCGAAACAAGCGCTCATGAGCCCGAAGTGGCGAGCCCGATCTTCCCCATCG
GTGATGTCGGCGATATAGGCGCCAGCAACCGCACCTGTGGCGCCGGTGATGCCGGCCACGATGCGTCCGG
CGTAGAGGCGATTAGTCCAATTTGTTAAAGACAGGATATCAGTGGTCCAGGCTCTAGTTTTGACTCAACA
ATATCACCAGCTGAAGCCTATAGAGTACGAGCCATAGATAAAATAAAAGATTTTATTTAGTCTCCAGAAA
AAGGGGGGAA
